>Addgene plasmid #14491 | pIS57 PGM2 3'UTR | depositor partial sequence | sequence record 8116 | Author sequence
CACAACGAGCTCATTTATGTGTTTTACAAAGACCTACATTCCTCATTGTTTCATGTTTGACCTTTAAGGT
GAAAAAAGAAAATGGCCAAACCCAACAAACTAACATTCCTACTAAAAAGTTCTAGAGTTGTG
